>Addgene plasmid #165777 | pDmActin5c | addgene full sequence | sequence record 335010 | Addgene NGS Result
GGCGGTTTGCGTATTGGGCGCTCTTCCGCTTCCTCGCTCACTGACTCGCTGCGCTCGGTCGTTCGGCTGC
GGCGAGCGGTATCAGCTCACTCAAAGGCGGTAATACGGTTATCCACAGAATCAGGGGATAACGCAGGAAA
GAACATGTGAGCAAAAGGCCAGCAAAAGGCCAGGAACCGTAAAAAGGCCGCGTTGCTGGCGTTTTTCCAT
AGGCTCCGCCCCCCTGACGAGCATCACAAAAATCGACGCTCAAGTCAGAGGTGGCGAAACCCGACAGGAC
TATAAAGATACCAGGCGTTTCCCCCTGGAAGCTCCCTCGTGCGCTCTCCTGTTCCGACCCTGCCGCTTAC
CGGATACCTGTCCGCCTTTCTCCCTTCGGGAAGCGTGGCGCTTTCTCATAGCTCACGCTGTAGGTATCTC
AGTTCGGTGTAGGTCGTTCGCTCCAAGCTGGGCTGTGTGCACGAACCCCCCGTTCAGCCCGACCGCTGCG
CCTTATCCGGTAACTATCGTCTTGAGTCCAACCCGGTAAGACACGACTTATCGCCACTGGCAGCAGCCAC
TGGTAACAGGATTAGCAGAGCGAGGTATGTAGGCGGTGCTACAGAGTTCTTGAAGTGGTGGCCTAACTAC
GGCTACACTAGAAGAACAGTATTTGGTATCTGCGCTCTGCTGAAGCCAGTTACCTTCGGAAAAAGAGTTG
GTAGCTCTTGATCCGGCAAACAAACCACCGCTGGTAGCGGTGGTTTTTTTGTTTGCAAGCAGCAGATTAC
GCGCAGAAAAAAAGGATCTCAAGAAGATCCTTTGATCTTTTCTACGGGGTCTGACGCTCAGTGGAACGAA
AACTCACGTTAAGGGATTTTGGTCATGAGATTATCAAAAAGGATCTTCACCTAGATCCTTTTAAATTAAA
AATGAAGTTTTAAATCAATCTAAAGTATATATGAGTAAACTTGGTCTGACAGTTACCAATGCTTAATCAG
TGAGGCACCTATCTCAGCGATCTGTCTATTTCGTTCATCCATAGTTGCCTGACTCCCCGTCGTGTAGATA
ACTACGATACGGGAGGGCTTACCATCTGGCCCCAGTGCTGCAATGATACCGCGCGACCCACGCTCACCGG
CTCCAGATTTATCAGCAATAAACCAGCCAGCCGGAAGGGCCGAGCGCAGAAGTGGTCCTGCAACTTTATC
CGCCTCCATCCAGTCTATTAATTGTTGCCGGGAAGCTAGAGTAAGTAGTTCGCCAGTTAATAGTTTGCGC
AACGTTGTTGCCATTGCTACAGGCATCGTGGTGTCACGCTCGTCGTTTGGTATGGCTTCATTCAGCTCCG
GTTCCCAACGATCAAGGCGAGTTACATGATCCCCCATGTTGTGCAAAAAAGCGGTTAGCTCCTTCGGTCC
TCCGATCGTTGTCAGAAGTAAGTTGGCCGCAGTGTTATCACTCATGGTTATGGCAGCACTGCATAATTCT
CTTACTGTCATGCCATCCGTAAGATGCTTTTCTGTGACTGGTGAGTACTCAACCAAGTCATTCTGAGAAT
AGTGTATGCGGCGACCGAGTTGCTCTTGCCCGGCGTCAATACGGGATAATACCGCGCCACATAGCAGAAC
TTTAAAAGTGCTCATCATTGGAAAACGTTCTTCGGGGCGAAAACTCTCAAGGATCTTACCGCTGTTGAGA
TCCAGTTCGATGTAACCCACTCGTGCACCCAACTGATCTTCAGCATCTTTTACTTTCACCAGCGTTTCTG
GGTGAGCAAAAACAGGAAGGCAAAATGCCGCAAAAAAGGGAATAAGGGCGACACGGAAATGTTGAATACT
CATACTCTTCCTTTTTCAATATTATTGAAGCATTTATCAGGGTTATTGTCTCATGAGCGGATACATATTT
GAATGTATTTAGAAAAATAAACAAATAGGGGTTCCGCGCACATTTCCCCGAAAAGTGCCACCTGATGCGG
TGTGAAATACCGCACAGATGCGTAAGGAGAAAATACCGCATCAGGAAATTGTAAGCGTTAATATTTTGTT
AAAATTCGCGTTAAATTTTTGTTAAATCAGCTCATTTTTTAACCAATAGGCCGAAATCGGCAAAATCCCT
TATAAATCAAAAGAATAGACCGAGATAGGGT
[37 nt withheld, positions 2132-2168]
AAAGAACGTGGACTCCAACGTCAAAGGGCGAAAAACCGTCTATCAGGGCGCTGGCCCACTACGTGAACCA
TCACCCT
[91 nt withheld, positions 2246-2336]
G
[124 nt withheld, positions 2338-2461]
CCATTCGCCATTCAGGCTGCGCAACTGTTGGGAAGGGCGATCGGTGCGGGCCTCTTCGCTATTACGCCAG
CTGGCGAAAGGGGGATGTGCTGCAAGGCGATTAAGTTGGGTAACGCCAGGGTTTTCCCAGTCACGACGTT
GTAAAACGACGGCCAGTGAATTGTAATACGACTCACTATAGGGCGAATTGGGCCCGACGTCGCATGCTCC
CGGCCGCCATGGCGGCCGCGGGAATTCGATTGGGCGATGAGTGGTCTCGGGAGGTAAGTAGCTTTCCCCT
TCCCAACAACAAAACACCATCGAACCACTCCCACCAAGAAAAAGCAATAATCGAGAAAAGCCGCGGAAAA
TGTGTGATTTTTTTTGTAAACAAAACATTTTTTTATGTGCCAGTGCTGAAAGTGATCAAAAAATACTAGC
CACGAGCTAAAGAGTTATTGTATTGACCAAAACTCCAAAAATACCCAAGTTTGGCCCTAAATTGTCAATC
AAAATACCAATAGGTCGAAAGACATCAAAATTAACAAAACCAGGGTTTCAAATACCATAACTCAAGAATC
AGGATTACAACTGCAGATTTCAGGATATATACATACAAATTATACGAAATTATAAAAACCAAAGCAATTC
AATAGCCCCAACTCAAATGTTAGGATCTAATATAGTGTTTAAAGCCAAGCTCGCTGATGTGGGCGTGTCA
CGATTTCACCCAAAGATATGCCAAATTACGAATTGCAAATCAATTCGCCAACACTTTCTTTTTTTCCCAC
GCCCTAAAACACCAGATCATCCATAAATGTACATACATACAGTATATGCATATTATAATCTGTAAAACTA
GATCAGGTTCTTGAAAATAGTGACGTAGGCAGCCGTTTTGGCTGAAGCAGAAATTTTTGCCGGTTTTTCA
AAGTTGTAGTTGCAAAAATGGAGAAAACCTTCGAGCATTCGTTCATATACACACACTCACGCGCAAAATA
ACGAGAGAGAGTGTATGTGTGTGTGAGAGAGCGAAAGCCAGACGACGGTTTGCTTTTCGCCTCGAAACAT
GACCATATATGGTCACAAAACTTGGCCGCCGCAATTCAACACACCAGCGCTCTCCTTCGCACCCATAGCG
ACCATGGCGCGGAGCGAGCGAGATGGCGAGAGCGAGCGACGCCTATGGCGACGTCGACGCAGGCAGCGAT
TGAAAAACGCAGTTAACTGGCATTCAACATTCACCAGCCACTTTCAGTCGGTTTATTCCAGTCATTCCTT
TCAAACCGTGCGGTCGCTTAGCTCAGCCTCGCCACTTGCGTTTACAGTAGTTTTCACGCCTTGAATTTGT
TAAATCGAACAAAAAGGTAAAGTTTAACTAGCTTTGAAAAGTTTCGTGGCTCTTAATTGTTAAATTTTCT
AGAGTGCGTTTAGTGTTTTTTTTTTTTTTTATTTTGTAATGTTAATTTCGGGTTCCAATTCGAGTTTTAG
GCAGCCGCCATTTTAAGGGCGCATACACACAGGCAACTGTGCTCTCTTTGCGGCTTTCTTTTGCACCGGC
ATTCGTTAAGTGTCGTCTAGAAGCTTCTCCCCTCCCTTTTCGGCATATTCGTATTGTGGTTTTAATTTTT
CGGGGCGGGGCCTTCTATTTTGTAACTGTTCTTTTAATTTCTTATTACAATTCGATCGCAAGTGAAAATC
AGTTTTCAATCGGAAAAGTATTTTTTTATGAAATTTTTTTTGTCCAAGATTAAAATTTTGTACTAAAAAA
ACGTACATTGCATTGAGTGATTTTTAATTGTACACGAAAAACAAGTTAGTTTGTTATGACAATTGTACTT
TGGTAGACCAGCGCAGTCCAAGGAAACCACGCAAATTCTCAGTTTTTTTTTTGCCATTTCTACATTACCA
AATAAGGTAACCAAAAACTAATGGGAAATCCGCATTCTTTCCATTGCAGCTTACAAATGCGAGACCACTC
ATCGCCCAATCACTAGTGAATTCGCGGCCGCCTGCAGGTCGACCATATGGGAGAGCTCCCAACGCGTTGG
ATGCATAGCTTGAGTATTCTATAGTGTCACCTAAATAGCTTGGCGTAATCATGGTCATAGCTGTTTCCTG
TGTGAAATTGTTATCCGCTCACAATTCCACACAACATACGAGCCGGAAGCATAAAGTGTAAAGCCTGGGG
TGCCTAATGAGTGAGCTAACTCACATTAATTGCGTTGCGCTCACTGCCCGCTTTCCAGTCGGGAAACCTG
TCGTGCCAGCTGCATTAATGAATCGGCCAACGCGCGGGGAGA
Features (pLannotate 1.2.2; 13 found; start..end, strand, type, name):
    204..792     -  rep_origin     ori: high-copy-number ColE1/pMB1/pBR322/pUC origin of replication
    963..1823    -  CDS            AmpR: β-lactamase; bla; confers resistance to ampicillin, carbenicillin, and related antibiotics
   1824..1928    -  promoter       AmpR promoter: bla
   1955..2005    +  misc_feature   bom (fragment): basis of mobility region from pBR322
   2006..2461    -  rep_origin     f1 ori (sequence partly withheld): f1 bacteriophage origin of replication; arrow indicates direction of (+) strand synthesis
   2465..2622    -  CDS            lacZα (fragment): LacZα fragment of β-galactosidase; lacZ fragment
   2625..2643    +  promoter       T7 promoter: promoter for bacteriophage T7 RNA polymerase
   4435..4497    -  CDS            VESPI_VESMG (fragment): Experimental evidence at protein level: Swiss-Prot protein existence level 1. Shows contractile activity on isolated ileum smooth muscle. From Vespa magnifica (Hornet).
   4509..4527    -  promoter       SP6 promoter: promoter for bacteriophage SP6 RNA polymerase
   4569..4585    -  protein_bind   lac operator: The lac repressor binds to the lac operator to inhibit transcription in E. coli. This inhibition can be relieved by adding lactose or isopropyl-β-D-thiogalactopyranoside (IPTG). lac repressor encoded by lacI
   4593..4623    -  promoter       lac promoter: promoter for the E. coli lac operon
   4638..4659    -  protein_bind   CAP binding site: CAP binding activates transcription in the presence of cAMP. E. coli catabolite activator protein
   4672..21      -  CDS            lacI (fragment) (across the origin): lac repressor; lacI; The lac repressor binds to the lac operator to inhibit transcription in E. coli. This inhibition can be relieved by adding lactose or isopropyl-β-D-thiogalactopyranoside (IPTG).
