[The description below was written by a language model from this plasmid's Addgene catalogue record and pLannotate feature annotations shown in this document.]
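Description:
pDmActin5c is a promoter "part" plasmid that carries the Drosophila melanogaster Actin 5C promoter as a 1,683 bp insert in the pUPD backbone (3,057 bp without insert; the sequenced plasmid totals 4,743 nt). Although it is catalogued as an insect expression vector, the record lists no coding sequence, reporter or terminator downstream of the promoter. It is therefore best understood as a source of a regulatory element for assembly into larger fly constructs, not as a complete expression cassette. In E. coli it is maintained at high copy number by a ColE1/pUC-type origin and selected with ampicillin through the β-lactamase gene and its native promoter. An f1 phage origin and a short bom fragment are also present as backbone remnants.

The annotation software did not label the Actin 5C promoter itself. It presumably occupies the unannotated stretch between the T7 and SP6 phage promoters, a gap whose length roughly matches the stated insert size. That region interrupts a lacZα cassette: lac promoter, lac operator and CAP binding site on one side, and a lacZα fragment on the other. This arrangement is typical of backbones that allow blue/white screening for insert-containing clones. A short match to a hornet peptide near the SP6 promoter is almost certainly a spurious annotation, and the lacI fragment is residual backbone sequence. The cloning sites used are not recorded.

Actin 5C is widely used as a strong, constitutive and broadly active promoter in Drosophila cells and tissues. The associated publication concerns multiplexed drug-based selection and counterselection in Drosophila, which suggests the part was used to drive marker genes there, though the record does not give specifics.
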