Addgene plasmid #165777: pDmActin5c
Purpose: Drosophila Actin 5C promoter
Depositing lab: Koen Venken. Depositing organization: Baylor College of Medicine. Publication: Multiplexed drug-based selection and counterselection genetic manipulations in Drosophila. Matinyan N, Karkhanis MS, Gonzalez Y, Jain A, Saltzman A, Malovannaya A, Sarrion-Perdigones A, Dierick HA, Venken KJT. Cell Rep. 2021 Sep 14;36(11):109700. doi: 10.1016/j.celrep.2021.109700. PubMed 34525356.
Backbone
  Vector backbone: pUPD
  Backbone size w/o insert (bp): 3057
  Vector type: Insect Expression
Growth in bacteria
  Bacterial resistance: Ampicillin, 100 μg/mL
  Growth temperature: 37°C
  Growth strain: DH10B
  Copy number: High Copy
Gene/Insert
  Gene/Insert name: Actin5c
  Species: D. melanogaster (fly)
  Insert size (bp): 1683
  Cloning method: Restriction Enzyme; 5′ cloning site Unknown (unknown if destroyed)
Terms and licenses: Academic/Nonprofit Terms; Industry Terms: Not Available to Industry
Depositor comments: Promoter
How to cite: pDmActin5c was a gift from Koen Venken (Addgene plasmid # 165777 ; http://n2t.net/addgene:165777 ; RRID:Addgene_165777)
